>Addgene plasmid #42326 | pRK5-FLAG-HBXIP | addgene full sequence | sequence record 456536 | Addgene NGS Result
TTCGAGCTCGCCCGACATTGATTATTGACTAGTTATTAATAGTAATCAATTACGGGGTCATTAGTTCATA
GCCCATATATGGAGTTCCGCGTTACATAACTTACGGTAAATGGCCCGCCTGGCTGACCGCCCAACGACCC
CCGCCCATTGACGTCAATAATGACGTATGTTCCCATAGTAACGCCAATAGGGACTTTCCATTGACGTCAA
TGGGTGGAGTATTTACGGTAAACTGCCCACTTGGCAGTACATCAAGTGTATCATATGCCAAGTACGCCCC
CTATTGACGTCAATGACGGTAAATGGCCCGCCTGGCATTATGCCCAGTACATGACCTTATGGGACTTTCC
TACTTGGCAGTACATCTACGTATTAGTCATCGCTATTACCATGGTGATGCGGTTTTGGCAGTACATCAAT
GGGCGTGGATAGCGGTTTGACTCACGGGGATTTCCAAGTCTCCACCCCATTGACGTCAATGGGAGTTTGT
TTTGGCACCAAAATCAACGGGACTTTCCAAAATGTCGTAACAACTCCGCCCCATTGACGCAAATGGGCGG
TAGGCGTGTACGGTGGGAGGTCTATATAAGCAGAGCTCGTTTAGTGAACCGTCAGATCGCCTGGAGACGC
CATCCACGCTGTTTTGACCTCCATAGAAGACACCGGGACCGATCCAGCCTCCGCGGCCGGGAACGGTGCA
TTGGAACGCGGATTCCCCGTGCCAAGAGTGACGTAAGTACCGCCTATAGAGTCTATAGGCCCACCCCCTT
GGCTTCGTTAGAACGCGGCTACAATTAATACATAACCTTATGTATCATACACATACGATTTAGGTGACAC
TATAGAATAACATCCACTTTGCCTTTCTCTCCACAGGTGTCCACTCCCAGGTCCAACTGCACCTCGGTTC
TATCGATTGAATTCACCATGGAAATGGACTACAAGGATGACGATGACAAGGGTGGTGGTGGTGGTGCGTC
GACGATGGAGCCAGGTGCAGGTCACCTCGACGGTCACCGCGCGGGGAGCCCAAGCCTTCGTCAGGCTCTG
TGCGACGGAAGCGCAGTGATGTTTTCCAGTAAAGAACGCGGACGTTGCACCGTGATCAATTTTGTCCCTT
TGGAGGCGCCGTTACGGTCCACGCCCCGCTCGCGTCAAGTGACTGAGGCCTGTGGTGGAGAAGGACGTGC
CGTGCCGCTGGGTTCTGAGCCGGAGTGGTCGGTGGGTGGGATGGAGGCGACCTTGGAG
[255 nt withheld, positions 1249-1503]
TGAGCGGCCGCTAAGTAAGTAAGGATCCCCAGCTTGGCCGCCATGGCCCAACTTGTTTATTGCAGCTTAT
AATGGTTACAAATAAAGCAATAGCATCACAAATTTCACAAATAAAGCATTTTTTTCACTGCATTCTAGTT
GTGGTTTGTCCAAACTCATCAATGTATCTTATCATGTCTGGATCGGGAATTAATTCGGCGCAGCACCATG
GCCTGAAATAACCTCTGAAAGAGGAACTTGGTTAGGTACCTTCTGAGGCGGAAAGAACCAGCTGTGGAAT
GTGTGTCAGTTAGGGTGTGGAAAGTCCCCAGGCTCCCCAGCAGGCAGAAGTATGCAAAGCATGCATCTCA
ATTAGTCAGCAACCAGGTGTGGAAAGTCCCCAGGCTCCCCAGCAGGCAGAAGTATGCAAAGCATGCATCT
CAATTAGTCAGCAACCATAGTCCCGCCCCTAACTCCGCCCATCCCGCCCCTAACTCCGCCCAGTTCCGCC
CATTCTCCGCCCCATGGCTGACTAATTTTTTTTATTTATGCAGAGGCCGAGGCCGCCTCGGCCTCTGAGC
TATTCCAGAAGTAGTGAGGAGGCTTTTTTGGAGGCCTAGGCTTTTGCAAAAAGCTGTTAACAGCTTGGCA
CTGGCCGTCGTTTTACAACGTCGTGACTGGGAAAACCCTGGCGTTACCCAACTTAATCGCCTTGCAGCAC
ATCCCCCTTTCGCCAGCTGGCGTAATAGCGAAGAGGCCCGCACCGATCGCCCTTCCCAACAGTTGCGCAG
CCTGAATGGCGAATGGCGCCTGATGCGGTATTTTCTCCTTACGCATCTGTGCGGTATTTCACACCGCATA
[142 nt withheld, positions 2344-2485]
C
[141 nt withheld, positions 2487-2627]
CCTTTGACGTTGGAGTCCACGTTCTTT
[37 nt withheld, positions 2655-2691]
ACCCTATCTCGGGCTATTCTTTTGATTTATAAGGGATTTTGCCGATTTCGGCCTATTGGTTAAAAAATGA
GCTGATTTAACAAAAATTTAACGCGAATTTTAACAAAATATTAACGTTTACAATTTTATGGTGCACTCTC
AGTACAATCTGCTCTGATGCCGCATAGTTAAGCCAGCCCCGACACCCGCCAACACCCGCTGACGCGCCCT
GACGGGCTTGTCTGCTCCCGGCATCCGCTTACAGACAAGCTGTGACCGTCTCCGGGAGCTGCATGTGTCA
GAGGTTTTCACCGTCATCACCGAAACGCGCGAGACGAAAGGGCCTCGTGATACGCCTATTTTTATAGGTT
AATGTCATGATAATAATGGTTTCTTAGACGTCAGGTGGCACTTTTCGGGGAAATGTGCGCGGAACCCCTA
TTTGTTTATTTTTCTAAATACATTCAAATATGTATCCGCTCATGAGACAATAACCCTGATAAATGCTTCA
ATAATATTGAAAAAGGAAGAGTATGAGTATTCAACATTTCCGTGTCGCCCTTATTCCCTTTTTTGCGGCA
TTTTGCCTTCCTGTTTTTGCTCACCCAGAAACGCTGGTGAAAGTAAAAGATGCTGAAGATCAGTTGGGTG
CACGAGTGGGTTACATCGAACTGGATCTCAACAGCGGTAAGATCCTTGAGAGTTTTCGCCCCGAAGAACG
TTTTCCAATGATGAGCACTTTTAAAGTTCTGCTATGTGGCGCGGTATTATCCCGTATTGACGCCGGGCAA
GAGCAACTCGGTCGCCGCATACACTATTCTCAGAATGACTTGGTTGAGTACTCACCAGTCACAGAAAAGC
ATCTTACGGATGGCATGACAGTAAGAGAATTATGCAGTGCTGCCATAACCATGAGTGATAACACTGCGGC
CAACTTACTTCTGACAACGATCGGAGGACCGAAGGAGCTAACCGCTTTTTTGCACAACATGGGGGATCAT
GTAACTCGCCTTGATCGTTGGGAACCGGAGCTGAATGAAGCCATACCAAACGACGAGCGTGACACCACGA
TGCCTGTAGCAATGGCAACAACGTTGCGCAAACTATTAACTGGCGAACTACTTACTCTAGCTTCCCGGCA
ACAATTAATAGACTGGATGGAGGCGGATAAAGTTGCAGGACCACTTCTGCGCTCGGCCCTTCCGGCTGGC
TGGTTTATTGCTGATAAATCTGGAGCCGGTGAGCGTGGGTCTCGCGGTATCATTGCAGCACTGGGGCCAG
ATGGTAAGCCCTCCCGTATCGTAGTTATCTACACGACGGGGAGTCAGGCAACTATGGATGAACGAAATAG
ACAGATCGCTGAGATAGGTGCCTCACTGATTAAGCATTGGTAACTGTCAGACCAAGTTTACTCATATATA
CTTTAGATTGATTTAAAACTTCATTTTTAATTTAAAAGGATCTAGGTGAAGATCCTTTTTGATAATCTCA
TGACCAAAATCCCTTAACGTGAGTTTTCGTTCCACTGAGCGTCAGACCCCGTAGAAAAGATCAAAGGATC
TTCTTGAGATCCTTTTTTTCTGCGCGTAATCTGCTGCTTGCAAACAAAAAAACCACCGCTACCAGCGGTG
GTTTGTTTGCCGGATCAAGAGCTACCAACTCTTTTTCCGAAGGTAACTGGCTTCAGCAGAGCGCAGATAC
CAAATACTGTTCTTCTAGTGTAGCCGTAGTTAGGCCACCACTTCAAGAACTCTGTAGCACCGCCTACATA
CCTCGCTCTGCTAATCCTGTTACCAGTGGCTGCTGCCAGTGGCGATAAGTCGTGTCTTACCGGGTTGGAC
TCAAGACGATAGTTACCGGATAAGGCGCAGCGGTCGGGCTGAACGGGGGGTTCGTGCACACAGCCCAGCT
TGGAGCGAACGACCTACACCGAACTGAGATACCTACAGCGTGAGCTATGAGAAAGCGCCACGCTTCCCGA
AGGGAGAAAGGCGGACAGGTATCCGGTAAGCGGCAGGGTCGGAACAGGAGAGCGCACGAGGGAGCTTCCA
GGGGGAAACGCCTGGTATCTTTATAGTCCTGTCGGGTTTCGCCACCTCTGACTTGAGCGTCGATTTTTGT
GATGCTCGTCAGGGGGGCGGAGCCTATGGAAAAACGCCAGCAACGCGGCCTTTTTACGGTTCCTGGCCTT
TTGCTGGCCTTTTGCTCACATGTTCTTTCCTGCGTTATCCCCTGATTCTGTGGATAACCGTATTACCGCC
TTTGAGTGAGCTGATACCGCTCGCCGCAGCCGAACGACCGAGCGCAGCGAGTCAGTGAGCGAGGAAGCGG
AAGAGCGCCCAATACGCAAACCGCCTCTCCCCGCGCGTTGGCCGATTCATTAATGCAGCTGGCACGACAG
GTTTCCCGACTGGAAAGCGGGCAGTGAGCGCAACGCAATTAATGTGAGTTAGCTCACTCATTAGGCACCC
CAGGCTTTACACTTTATGCTTCCGGCTCGTATGTTGTGTGGAATTGTGAGCGGATAACAATTTCACACAG
GAAACAGCTATGACATGATTACGAATTAA
Features (pLannotate 1.2.2; 21 found; start..end, strand, type, name):
     14..393     +  enhancer       CMV enhancer: human cytomegalovirus immediate early enhancer
    394..597     +  promoter       CMV promoter: human cytomegalovirus (CMV) immediate early promoter
    733..776     +  intron         CMV intron (fragment): modified intron A from human cytomegalovirus
    828..846     +  promoter       SP6 promoter: promoter for bacteriophage SP6 RNA polymerase
    850..887     +  CDS            IgH signal sequence (fragment): signal sequence from the mouse immunoglobulin heavy chain variable region
    940..960     +  CDS            FLAG (fragment): FLAG® epitope tag, followed by an enterokinase cleavage site
   1231..1503    +  CDS            LAMTOR5 (sequence partly withheld): LTOR5_HUMAN - Also known as HBXIP From Homo sapiens (Human).
   1553..1687    +  polyA_signal   SV40 poly(A) signal: SV40 polyadenylation signal
   1756..2113    +  promoter       SV40 promoter: SV40 enhancer and early promoter
   2132..2286    +  CDS            lacZα (fragment): LacZα fragment of β-galactosidase; lacZ fragment
   2292..2343    -  misc_feature   bom (fragment): basis of mobility region from pBR322
   2362..2742    +  rep_origin     M13 ori (sequence partly withheld): M13 bacteriophage origin of replication; arrow indicates direction of (+) strand synthesis
   2818..2867    -  misc_feature   bom (fragment): basis of mobility region from pBR322
   2969..3004    -  CDS            rop (fragment): Rop protein, which maintains plasmids at low copy number; rop
   3099..3203    +  promoter       AmpR promoter: bla
   3204..4064    +  CDS            AmpR: β-lactamase; bla; confers resistance to ampicillin, carbenicillin, and related antibiotics
   4235..4823    +  rep_origin     ori: high-copy-number ColE1/pMB1/pBR322/pUC origin of replication
   5006..5098    +  CDS            lacI (fragment): lac repressor; lacI; The lac repressor binds to the lac operator to inhibit transcription in E. coli. This inhibition can be relieved by adding lactose or isopropyl-β-D-thiogalactopyranoside (IPTG).
   5111..5132    +  protein_bind   CAP binding site: CAP binding activates transcription in the presence of cAMP. E. coli catabolite activator protein
   5147..5177    +  promoter       lac promoter: promoter for the E. coli lac operon
   5185..5201    +  protein_bind   lac operator: The lac repressor binds to the lac operator to inhibit transcription in E. coli. This inhibition can be relieved by adding lactose or isopropyl-β-D-thiogalactopyranoside (IPTG). lac repressor encoded by lacI
