[The description below was written by a language model from this plasmid's Addgene catalogue record and pLannotate feature annotations shown in this document.]
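Description:
pRK5-FLAG-HBXIP is a mammalian expression plasmid built on the pRK5 backbone that drives production of human HBXIP (now named LAMTOR5, late endosomal/lysosomal adaptor, MAPK and MTOR activator 5) carrying an N-terminal FLAG epitope. The sequenced plasmid is about 5.2 kb. In bacteria it is maintained through a high-copy ColE1/pUC-type origin and selected with ampicillin via the β-lactamase gene. An M13 phage origin is also annotated, which in principle permits single-stranded DNA production. Short fragments of lacZα, lacI, rop and bom, along with a lac promoter/operator region, appear to be remnants of the cloning-vector lineage rather than functional parts of the design.

The expression cassette consists of the human cytomegalovirus immediate-early enhancer and promoter, followed by a fragment of CMV intron A, then an SP6 phage promoter that allows in vitro transcription and serves as a sequencing primer site. Downstream lie the FLAG tag, the LAMTOR5 coding sequence and an SV40 polyadenylation signal. The annotation also flags a partial match to a mouse immunoglobulin heavy-chain signal sequence just upstream of the tag. This is only a fragment, and the record does not indicate that it is functional. The insert was placed between EcoRI and HindIII sites, with the HindIII site lost during cloning. An SV40 enhancer/early promoter region sits after the poly(A) signal, but no mammalian selection marker is annotated, which makes the plasmid best suited to transient transfection.

The construct comes from work identifying Ragulator as a guanine nucleotide exchange factor for the Rag GTPases in amino acid signalling to mTORC1. This context fits uses such as anti-FLAG detection or immunoprecipitation of HBXIP and its binding partners in cultured mammalian cells.
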