Addgene plasmid #42326: pRK5-FLAG-HBXIP
Depositing lab: David Sabatini. Depositing organization: Whitehead Institute for Biomedical Research. Publication: Ragulator Is a GEF for the Rag GTPases that Signal Amino Acid Levels to mTORC1. Bar-Peled L, Schweitzer LD, Zoncu R, Sabatini DM. Cell. 2012 Sep 14;150(6):1196-208. doi: 10.1016/j.cell.2012.07.032. PubMed 22980980.
Backbone
  Vector backbone: pRK5
  Backbone manufacturer: BD PharMingen
  Backbone size w/o insert (bp): 4661
  Vector type: Mammalian Expression
Growth in bacteria
  Bacterial resistance: Ampicillin, 100 μg/mL
  Growth temperature: 37°C
  Growth strain: DH5alpha
  Copy number: Unknown
Gene/Insert
  Gene/Insert name: HBXIP (alt names: LAMTOR5; late endosomal/lysosomal adaptor, MAPK and MTOR activator 5; XIP)
  Species: H. sapiens (human)
  GenBank ID: NM_006402.2 NP_006393.2
  Entrez Gene: LAMTOR5 (a.k.a. HBXIP, XIP)
  Promoter: CMV, SP6
  Tag / fusion protein: Flag (N terminal on insert)
  Cloning method: Restriction Enzyme; 5′ cloning site EcoRI (not destroyed); 3′ cloning site HindIII (destroyed during cloning)
  Sequencing primers: 5′ Sp6; 3′ SV40pA-R
Terms and licenses: Academic/Nonprofit Terms; Industry Terms: Not Available to Industry
How to cite: pRK5-FLAG-HBXIP was a gift from David Sabatini (Addgene plasmid # 42326 ; http://n2t.net/addgene:42326 ; RRID:Addgene_42326)
