>Addgene plasmid #42326 | pRK5-FLAG-HBXIP | addgene partial sequence | sequence record 58005 | SV40pA-R 5'-GAAATTTGTGATGCTATTGC-3'
TTATAAGCTGCAATAAACAAGTTGGGCCATGGCGGCCAAGCTGGGGATCCTTACTTACTTAGCGGCCGCT
CA
[255 nt withheld, positions 73-327]
CTCCAAGGTCGCCTCCATCCCACCCACCGACCACTCCGGCTCAGAACCCAGCGGCACGGCACGTCCTTCT
CCACCACAGGCCTCAGTCACTTGACGCGAGCGGGGCGTGGACCGTAACGGCGCCTCCAAAGGGACAAAAT
TGATCACGGTGCAACGTCCGCGTTCTTTACTGGAAAACATCACTGCGCTTCCGTCGCACAGAGCCTGACG
AAGGCTTGGGCTCCCCGCGCGGTGACCGTCGAGGTGACCTGCACCTGGCTCCATCGTCGACGCACCACCA
CCACCACCCTTGTCATCGTCATCCTTGTAGTCCATTTCCATGGTGAATTCAATCGATAGAACCGAGGTGC
AGTTGGACCTGGGAGTGGACACCTGTGGAGAGAAAGGCAAAGTGGATGTTATTCTATAGTGTCACCTAAA
TCGTATGTGTATGATACATAAGGTTATGTATTAATTGTAGCCGCGTTCTAACGAAGCCAAGGGGGTGGGC
CTATAGACTCTATAGGCGGTACTTACGTCACTCTTGGCACGGGGAATCCGCGTTCCAATGCACCGTTCCC
GGCCGCGGAGGCTGGATCGGTCCCGGTGTCTTCTATGGAGGTCAAAACAGCGTGGATGGCGTCTCCAGGC
GATCTGACGGTTCACTAAACGAGCTCTGCTTAT
